>Addgene plasmid #114412 | AICSDP-45: TTN-mEGFP | addgene full sequence | sequence record 220885 | Addgene NGS Result
SWAWMYRWYTAATCATTTTTCTCCTAGTGATTCCTAGCACCTGCATGTAATGTAATGATAGAAATATAAG
GATTCATGTTTTGGAGACATTGAGCTAGCTCTTGACAAATGTATGTATATATGTATTTGCTTATGCTTCA
ACAGCAAATTGTTTGGGTTATGCTGCTGTGTGTGTGTTGAAGTTTCCATTTCTGTAAGTCAGCGTCATAT
GTCATCAATTAACCAGATGTCATTGATGTTCACTGTGTATCTGCTATGCTCCACAGCTCTAGTTGAAGAA
CCTTCCAGAGAGGTAGTATTGAGAACAAGTGGTGACACAAGCTTGCAAGGAAGCTTCTCGTCTCAGTCAG
TCCAAATGTCTGCCTCCAAGCAGGAGGCCTCCTTCAGCAGTTTCAGCAGCAGCAGTGCTAGCAGCATGAC
TGAGATGAAATTTGCAAGCATGTCTGCCCAAAGCATGTCCTCCATGCAAGAGTCCTTTGTAGAAATGAGT
TCCAGCAGCTTTATGGGAATATCTAATATGACACAACTGGAAAGCTCAACTAGTAAAATGCTTAAAGCAG
GCATAAGAGGTGAGCAATAAAATTACTGGTAGAGGTAGACAAGCCAAGTAACATGGTGTAGTCTTTAGTA
CACACAATTCAGTAGAAAGCAAATCTTTATTTTTTTCAGTGATTCTAAGACCTTTTTTTTGTCATTGTTC
CATAAAGGAATTCCGCCTAAAATTGAAGCTCTTCCATCTGATATCAGCATTGATGAAGGCAAAGTTCTAA
CAGTAGCCTGTGCTTTCACGGGTGAGCCTACCCCAGAAGTAACATGGTCCTGTGGTGGAAGAAAAATCCA
CAGTCAAGAACAGGGGAGGTTCCACATTGAAAACACAGATGACCTGACAACCCTGATCATCATGGACGTA
CAGAAACAAGATGGTGGACTTTATACCCTGAGTTTAGGGAATGAATTTGGATCTGACTCTGCAACTGTGA
ATATACATATTCGATCCATTTCCGGGTCCGGGTCCCCCGGAGAGGTTCCCGACATACCAATAACTTCGTA
TAGTGTAGGATATACGAAGTTATATTAGTATTCCGATAACTTGTTTATTGCAGCTTATAATGGTTACAAA
TAAAGCAATAGCATCACAAATTTCACAAATAAAGCATTTTTTTCACTGCATTCTAGTTGTGGTTTGTCCA
AACTCATCAATGTATCTTATCATGTCTGGTCTCGACATTGATTATTGACTAGTTATTAATAGTAATCAAT
TACGGGGTCATTAGTTCATAGCCCATATATGGAGTTCCGCGTTACATAACTTACGGTAAATGGCCCGCCT
GGCTGACCGCCCAACGACCCCCGCCCATTGACGTCAATAATGACGTATGTTCCCATAGTAACGCCAATAG
GGACTTTCCATTGACGTCAATGGGTGGAGTATTTACGGTAAACTGCCCACTTGGCAGTACATCAAGTGTA
TCATATGCCAAGTACGCCCCCTATTGACGTCAATGACGGTAAATGGCCCGCCTGGCATTATGCCCAGTAC
ATGACCTTATGGGACTTTCCTACTTGGCAGTACATCTACGTATTAGTCATCGCTATTACCATGGTCGAGG
TGAGCCCCACGTTCTGCTTCACTCTCCCCATCTCCCCCCCCTCCCCACCCCCAATTTTGTATTTATTTAT
TTTTTAATTATTTTGTGCAGCGATGGGGGCGGGGGGGGGGGGGGGGCGCGCGCCGGGGGGGGGGGGGGGG
GGGGGGGGGGGGGGSGGGGSGRGGSGGRGAGGKGCGGCGGCAGCCAATCAGAGCGGCGCGCTCCGAAAGT
TTCCTTTTATGGCGAGGCGGCGGCGGCGGCGGCCCTATAAAAAGCGAAGCGCGCGGCGGGCGGGGAGTCG
CTGCGACGCTGCCTTCGCCCCGTGCCCCGCTCCGCCGCCGCCTCGCGCCGCCCGCCCCGGCTCTGACTGA
CCGCGTTACTCCCACAGGTGAGCGGGCGGGACGGCCCTTCTCCTCCGGGCTGTAATTAGCGCTTGGTTTA
ATGACGGCTTGTTTCTTTTCTGTGGCTGCGTGAAAGCCTTGAGGGGCTCCGGGAGGGCCCTTTGTGCGGG
GGGAGCGGCTCGGGGGGTGCGTGCGTGTGTGTGTGCGTGGGGAGCGCCGCGTGCGGCTCCGCGCTGCCCG
GCGGCTGTGAGCGCTGCGGGCGCGGCGCGGGGCTTTGTGCGCTCCGCAGTGTGCGCGAGGGGAGCGCGGC
CGGGGGCGGTGCCCCGCGGTGCGGGGGGGGCTGCGAGGGGAACAAAGGCTGCGTGCGGGGTGTGTGCGTG
GGGGGGTGAGCAGGGGGTGTGGGCGCGTCGGTCGGGCTGCAACCCCCCCTGCACCCCCCTCCCCGAGTTG
CTGAGCACGGCCCGGCTTCGGGTGCGGGGCTCCGTACGGGGCGTGGCGCGGGGCTCGCCGTGCCGGGCGG
GGGGTGGCGGCAGGTGGGGGTGCCGGGCGGGGCGGGGCCGCCTCGGGCCGGGGAGGGCTCGGGGGAGGGG
CGCGGCGGCCCCCGGAGCGCCGGCGGCTGTCGAGGCGCGGCGAGCCGCAGCCATTGCCTTTTATGGTAAT
CGTGCGAGAGGGCGCAGGGACTTCCTTTGTCCCAAATCTGTGCGGAGCCGAAATCTGGGAGGCGCCGCCG
CACCCCCTCTAGCGGGCGCGGGGCGAAGCGGTGCGGCGCCGGCAGGAAGGAAATGGGCGGGGAGGGCCTT
CGTGCGTCGCCGCGCCGCCGTCCCCTTCTCCCTCTCCAGCCTCGGGGCTGTCCGCGGGGGGACGGCTGCC
TTCGGGGGGGACGGGGCAGGGCGGGGTTCGGCTTCTGGCGTGTGACCGGCGGCTCTAGAGCCTCTGCTAA
CCATGTTCATGCCTTCTTCTTTTTCCTACAGCTCCTGGGCAACGTGCTGGTTATTGTGCTGTCTCATCAT
TTTGGCAAAGAATTCCGCCACCGGGGATCCACCGGAGCTTACCATGGTCTCCAAAGGAGAAGAAGATAAC
ATGGCCATCATCAAGGAGTTCATGCGCTTCAAGGTGCACATGGAGGGCTCCGTGAACGGCCACGAGTTCG
AGATCGAGGGCGAGGGCGAGGGCCGCCCCTACGAGGGCACCCAGACCGCCAAGCTGAAGGTGACCAAGGG
TGGCCCCCTGCCCTTCGCCTGGGACATCCTGTCCCCTCAGTTCATGTACGGCTCCAAGGCCTACGTGAAG
CACCCCGCCGACATCCCCGACTACTTGAAGCTGTCCTTCCCCGAGGGCTTCAAGTGGGAGCGCGTGATGA
ACTTCGAGGACGGCGGCGTGGTGACCGTGACCCAGGACTCCTCCCTGCAGGACGGCGAGTTCATCTACAA
GGTGAAGCTGCGCGGCACCAACTTCCCCTCCGACGGCCCCGTAATGCAGAAGAAGACCATGGGCTGGGAG
GCCTCCTCCGAGCGGATGTACCCCGAGGACGGCGCCCTGAAGGGCGAGATCAAGCAGAGGCTGAAGCTGA
AGGACGGCGGCCACTACGACGCTGAGGTCAAGACCACCTACAAGGCCAAGAAGCCCGTGCAGCTGCCCGG
CGCCTACAACGTCAACATCAAGTTGGACATCACCTCCCACAACGAGGACTACACCATCGTGGAACAGTAC
GAACGCGCCGAGGGCCGCCACTCCACCGGCGGAATGGATGAACTCTATAAATGAGGTACTCCTGTGCCTT
CTAGTTGCCAGCCATCTGTTGTTTGCCCCTCCCCCGTGCCTTCCTTGACCCTGGAAGGTGCCACTCCCAC
TGTCCTTTCCTAATAAAATGAGGAAATTGCATCGCATTGTCTGAGTAGGTGTCATTCTATTCTGGGGGGT
GGGGTGGGGCAGGACAGCAAGGGGGAGGATTGGGAAGACAATAGCAGGCATGCTGGGGATGCGGTGGGCT
CTATGGAAATAACTTCGTATAGTGTAGGATATACGAAGTTATATAGGTATGTCGGGAACCTCTCCGGGTC
CGGGGTGAGCAAGGGCGAGGAGCTGTTCACCGGGGTGGTGCCCATCCTGGTCGAGCTGGACGGCGACGTA
AACGGCCACAAGTTCAGCGTGTCCGGCGAGGGCGAGGGCGATGCCACCTACGGCAAGCTGACCCTGAAGT
TCATCTGCACCACCGGCAAGCTGCCCGTGCCCTGGCCCACCCTCGTGACCACCCTGACCTACGGCGTGCA
GTGCTTCAGCCGCTACCCCGACCACATGAAGCAGCACGACTTCTTCAAGTCCGCCATGCCCGAAGGCTAC
GTCCAGGAGCGCACCATCTTCTTCAAGGACGACGGCAACTACAAGACCCGCGCCGAGGTGAAGTTCGAGG
GCGACACCCTGGTGAACCGCATCGAGCTGAAGGGCATCGACTTCAAGGAGGACGGCAACATCCTGGGGCA
CAAGCTGGAGTACAACTACAACAGCCACAACGTCTATATCATGGCCGACAAGCAGAAGAACGGCATCAAG
GTGAACTTCAAGATCCGCCACAACATCGAGGACGGCAGCGTGCAGCTCGCCGACCACTACCAGCAGAACA
CCCCCATCGGCGACGGCCCCGTGCTGCTGCCCGACAACCACTACCTGAGCACCCAGTCCAAGCTGAGCAA
AGACCCCAACGAGAAGCGCGATCACATGGTCCTGCTGGAGTTCGTGACCGCCGCCGGGATCACTCTCGGC
ATGGACGAGCTGTACAAGTAAGAGGGCCTCTCCACTTATACTCTACACTCATTCTTAACTTTTCGCAAAC
GTTTCACACGGACTAATCTTTCTGAACTGTAAATATTTAAAGAAAAAAAAAGTAGTTTTGTATCAACCTA
AATGAGTCAAAGTTCAAAAATATTCATTTCAATCTTTTCATAATTGTTGACCTAAGAATATAATACATTT
GCTAGTGACATGTACATACTGTATATAGCCGGATTAACGGTTATAAAGTTTTGTACCATTTATTTTATGA
CATTTTACAATGTAAGTTTTGAAACTAACTGTTGGTAGGAGAAAGTTTCTTATGGAACGAATACCCTGCT
CAACATTTAATCAATCTTTGTGCCTCAACATACTGTTGATGTCTAAGTATGCCTCAGTGGGTTGAGAAAA
TCCCCATTGAAGATGTCCTGTCCACCTAAAAGAGAATGATGCTGTGCATATCACTTGATATGTGCACCAA
TACCTACTGAATCAGAAATGTAAGGCATTGGTGATGTTTGCATTTACCCTCCTGTAAGCAACACTTTAAC
GTCTTACATTTTCTCTGATGATGTCACACAAAATTATCATGACAAATATTACCAGAGCAAAGTGTAACGG
CCAACACTTTGTTCGCTCATTTTACGCTGTCTCTGACATAAGGAGTGCCTGAATAGCTTGGAAAAGTAAC
ATCTCCTGGCCATCCCTTCATTTAACCAAGCTATTCAAGTATTCCTATGCCAGAGCAGTGCCAACTCTTG
GAGGTCCCAGAGTGCAGCCAATGCCTTTGTGTGGTAGTTCTAAATTTTAATTGCACCTGAAAAACCTGGG
CACCTAAGCAATGAGCCACAGCAAAAAGTAAAGAACAACAACAAAATAAAGCTGTTGTTAAATTTTAAAC
AATATTACTAATTGCCCAAAATGTCAATTTGATGTAGTTCTTTTCATGCAAGTATAAATTCAATTGTTAG
TTATAATTGTTGGACCTCCTTGAGATAGTAACAACARMWRTYYCMWKKGYGMRMYKRKYWTSSGCTCACA
ATTCCACACAACATACGAGCCGGAAGCATAAAGTGTAAAGCCTGGGGTGCCTAATGAGTGAGCTAACTCA
CATTAATTGCGTTGCGCTCACTGCCCGCTTTCCAGTCGGGAAACCTGTCGTGCCAGCTGCATTAATGAAT
CGGCCAACGCGCGGGGAGAGGCGGTTTGCGTATTGGGCGCTCTTCCGCTTCCTCGCTCACTGACTCGCTG
CGCTCGGTCGTTCGGCTGCGGCGAGCGGTATCAGCTCACTCAAAGGCGGTAATACGGTTATCCACAGAAT
CAGGGGATAACGCAGGAAAGAACATGTGAGCAAAAGGCCAGCAAAAGGCCAGGAACCGTAAAAAGGCCGC
GTTGCTGGCGTTTTTCCATAGGCTCCGCCCCCCTGACGAGCATCACAAAAATCGACGCTCAAGTCAGAGG
TGGCGAAACCCGACAGGACTATAAAGATACCAGGCGTTTCCCCCTGGAAGCTCCCTCGTGCGCTCTCCTG
TTCCGACCCTGCCGCTTACCGGATACCTGTCCGCCTTTCTCCCTTCGGGAAGCGTGGCGCTTTCTCATAG
CTCACGCTGTAGGTATCTCAGTTCGGTGTAGGTCGTTCGCTCCAAGCTGGGCTGTGTGCACGAACCCCCC
GTTCAGCCCGACCGCTGCGCCTTATCCGGTAACTATCGTCTTGAGTCCAACCCGGTAAGACACGACTTAT
CGCCACTGGCAGCAGCCACTGGTAACAGGATTAGCAGAGCGAGGTATGTAGGCGGTGCTACAGAGTTCTT
GAAGTGGTGGCCTAACTACGGCTACACTAGAAGAACAGTATTTGGTATCTGCGCTCTGCTGAAGCCAGTT
ACCTTCGGAAAAAGAGTTGGTAGCTCTTGATCCGGCAAACAAACCACCGCTGGTAGCGGTGGTTTTTTTG
TTTGCAAGCAGCAGATTACGCGCAGAAAAAAAGGATCTCAAGAAGATCCTTTGATCTTTTCTACGGGGTC
TGACGCTCAGTGGAACGAAAACTCACGTTAAGGGATTTTGGTCATGAGATTATCAAAAAGGATCTTCACC
TAGATCCTTTTAAATTAAAAATGAAGTTTTAAATCAATCTAAAGTATATATGAGTAAACTTGGTCTGACA
GTTACCAATGCTTAATCAGTGAGGCACCTATCTCAGCGATCTGTCTATTTCGTTCATCCATAGTTGCCTG
ACTCCCCGTCGTGTAGATAACTACGATACGGGAGGGCTTACCATCTGGCCCCAGTGCTGCAATGATACCG
CGAGACCCACGCTCACCGGCTCCAGATTTATCAGCAATAAACCAGCCAGCCGGAAGGGCCGAGCGCAGAA
GTGGTCCTGCAACTTTATCCGCCTCCATCCAGTCTATTAATTGTTGCCGGGAAGCTAGAGTAAGTAGTTC
GCCAGTTAATAGTTTGCGCAACGTTGTTGCCATTGCTACAGGCATCGTGGTGTCACGCTCGTCGTTTGGT
ATGGCTTCATTCAGCTCCGGTTCCCAACGATCAAGGCGAGTTACATGATCCCCCATGTTGTGCAAAAAAG
CGGTTAGCTCCTTCGGTCCTCCGATCGTTGTCAGAAGTAAGTTGGCCGCAGTGTTATCACTCATGGTTAT
GGCAGCACTGCATAATTCTCTTACTGTCATGCCATCCGTAAGATGCTTTTCTGTGACTGGTGAGTACTCA
ACCAAGTCATTCTGAGAATAGTGTATGCGGCGACCGAGTTGCTCTTGCCCGGCGTCAATACGGGATAATA
CCGCGCCACATAGCAGAACTTTAAAAGTGCTCATCATTGGAAAACGTTCTTCGGGGCGAAAACTCTCAAG
GATCTTACCGCTGTTGAGATCCAGTTCGATGTAACCCACTCGTGCACCCAACTGATCTTCAGCATCTTTT
ACTTTCACCAGCGTTTCTGGGTGAGCAAAAACAGGAAGGCAAAATGCCGCAAAAAAGGGAATAAGGGCGA
CACGGAAATGTTGAATACTCATACTCTTCCTTTTTCAATATTATTGAAGCATTTATCAGGGTTATTGTCT
CATGAGCGGATACATATTTGAATGTATTTAGAAAAATAAACAAATAGGGGTTCCGCGCACATTTCCCCGA
AAAGTGCCACCTGACGTSKAW
Features (pLannotate 1.2.2; 14 found; start..end, strand, type, name):
   1088..1209    +  polyA_signal   SV40 poly(A) signal: SV40 polyadenylation signal
   1224..1603    +  enhancer       CMV enhancer: human cytomegalovirus immediate early enhancer
   1605..1882    +  promoter       chicken β-actin promoter: No description available
   1884..2901    +  intron         chimeric intron: chimera between introns from chicken β-actin and rabbit β-globin
   2899..2955    +  CDS            HBB (fragment): HBB_LEPEU - Experimental evidence at protein level: Swiss-Prot protein existence level 1. Involved in oxygen transport from the lung to the various peripheral tissues. From Lepus europaeus (European hare).
   2984..3691    +  CDS            mCherry: mCherry is a basic (constitutively fluorescent) red fluorescent protein published in 2004, derived from Discosoma sp.. It is reported to be a very rapidly-maturing monomer with low acid sensitivity.
   3702..3926    +  polyA_signal   bGH poly(A) signal: bovine growth hormone polyadenylation signal
   3994..4711    +  CDS            mEGFP (fragment): enhanced GFP with monomerizing A206K mutation (Zacharias et al., 2002) mammalian codon-optimized
   5749..5779    -  promoter       lac promoter: promoter for the E. coli lac operon
   5794..5815    -  protein_bind   CAP binding site: CAP binding activates transcription in the presence of cAMP. E. coli catabolite activator protein
   5828..5920    -  CDS            lacI (fragment): lac repressor; lacI; The lac repressor binds to the lac operator to inhibit transcription in E. coli. This inhibition can be relieved by adding lactose or isopropyl-β-D-thiogalactopyranoside (IPTG).
   6103..6691    -  rep_origin     ori: high-copy-number ColE1/pMB1/pBR322/pUC origin of replication
   6862..7722    -  CDS            AmpR: β-lactamase; bla; confers resistance to ampicillin, carbenicillin, and related antibiotics
   7723..7827    -  promoter       AmpR promoter: bla
