[The description below was written by a language model from this plasmid's Addgene catalogue record and pLannotate feature annotations shown in this document.]
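Description:
AICSDP-45: TTN-mEGFP is a CRISPR/Cas9 homology-directed repair donor template built on the high-copy pUC57 backbone, designed to add a monomeric EGFP tag to the C-terminus of the endogenous human titin (TTN) gene. It is propagated in E. coli through the ColE1/pUC-type origin and selected with ampicillin via the β-lactamase gene; remnants of the lac promoter region come from the cloning vector and have no role in the payload.

The 5.7 kb insert consists of human TTN homology arms flanking a linker-mEGFP sequence and a removable selection cassette. The arms are not called out in the feature table, but they presumably correspond to the unannotated stretches on either side of the annotated cassette and mEGFP. They carry point mutations that destroy the crRNA binding sites, preventing re-cutting after integration, along with homozygous SNPs specific to the WTC iPSC line. The annotated cassette sits upstream of mEGFP and comprises an SV40 poly(A) signal, then a CAGGS promoter (CMV enhancer, chicken β-actin promoter and chimeric intron) driving mCherry, ended by a bGH poly(A) signal.

This arrangement supports two-step editing of genes that are transcriptionally silent in stem cells, as TTN is, where the mEGFP fusion cannot itself be used to find edited cells. After the initial repair event, constitutive mCherry marks cells that have integrated the donor and allows them to be enriched by sorting. A second round of Cas9 cutting then excises the cassette, joining TTN to mEGFP through a residual linker of 3–21 amino acids. The depositor used the plasmid in WTC human iPSCs and recommends PCR-based screening to identify precisely edited clones.
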