Addgene plasmid #114412: AICSDP-45: TTN-mEGFP
Purpose: Homology arms and linker-mEGFP sequence for C-terminus tagging of human TTN, via Cas9-excisable CAGGS-mCherry selection cassette
Depositing lab: Allen Institute for Cell Science. Publication: Fluorescent Gene Tagging of Transcriptionally Silent Genes in hiPSCs. Roberts B, Hendershott MC, Arakaki J, Gerbin KA, Malik H, Nelson A, Gehring J, Hookway C, Ludmann SA, Yang R, Haupt A, Grancharova T, Valencia V, Fuqua MA, Tucker A, Rafelski SM, Gunawardane RN. Stem Cell Reports. 2019 May 14;12(5):1145-1158. doi: 10.1016/j.stemcr.2019.03.001. Epub 2019 Apr 4. PubMed 30956114.
Backbone
  Vector backbone: pUC57
  Vector type: Mammalian Expression, CRISPR ; Donor Template
Growth in bacteria
  Bacterial resistance: Ampicillin, 100 μg/mL
  Growth temperature: 37°C
  Growth strain: DH5alpha
  Copy number: High Copy
Gene/Insert
  Gene/Insert name: TTN Homology Arms with linker-mEGFP and Cas9-excisable selection cassette
  Species: H. sapiens (human)
  Insert size (bp): 5709
  Mutation: homology arms contain point mutations to disrupt crRNA binding sites used, and WTC-specific homozygous SNP(s)
  Entrez Gene: TTN (a.k.a. CMD1G, CMH9, CMPD4, CMYO5, CMYP5, EOMFC, HMERF, LGMD2J, LGMDR10, MYLK5, SALMY, TMD)
  Tag / fusion protein: linker-mEGFP (C terminal on insert)
  Cloning method: Unknown
Terms and licenses: Academic/Nonprofit Terms; Industry Terms: Not Available to Industry
Depositor comments: This plasmid has been used with locus-specific CRISPR/Cas9 in a two-step editing process to add a mEGFP tag to the C-terminus of human TTN in WTC human induced pluripotent stem cells by the Allen Institute for Cell Science. After initial HDR, stable expression of CAGGS-driven mCherry will indicate cells with integrated donor sequence. This selection cassette is designed to be removed with subsequent CRISPR/Cas9-mediated excision as previously described (https://doi.org/10.1101/342881) A linker of 3-21 amino acids will be produced after excision. To enrich for edited cells, see our protocol for fluorsecence-assisted cell sorting and subcloning of hiPSCs (https://www.allencell.org/instructional-videos-and-tutorials-for-cell-methods.html) Further, we recommend PCR-based assays for identifying precisely edited clones as previously described (https://www.molbiolcell.org/doi/abs/10.1091/mbc.e17-03-0209) For more information on the entire plasmid collection, please see https://www.addgene.org/allen-institute-cell-science/. Please visit https://www.biorxiv.org/content/early/2018/06/09/342881 for the bioRxiv preprint.
How to cite: AICSDP-45: TTN-mEGFP was a gift from Allen Institute for Cell Science (Addgene plasmid # 114412 ; http://n2t.net/addgene:114412 ; RRID:Addgene_114412)
