>Addgene plasmid #114412 | AICSDP-45: TTN-mEGFP | depositor partial sequence | sequence record 215905 | TTM Homology Arms with linker-mEGFP and Cas9-excisable selection cassette
CTATATGACTAATCATTTTTCTCCTAGTGATTCCTAGCACCTGCATGTAATGTAATGATAGAAATATAAG
GATTCATGTTTTGGAGACATTGAGCTAGCTCTTGACAAATGTATGTATATATGTATTTGCTTATGCTTCA
ACAGCAAATTGTTTGGGTTATGCTGCTGTGTGTGTGTTGAAGTTTCCATTTCTGTAAGTCAGCGTCATAT
GTCATCAATTAACCAGATGTCATTGATGTTCACTGTGTATCTGCTATGCTCCACAGCTCTAGTTGAAGAA
CCTTCCAGAGAGGTAGTATTGAGAACAAGTGGTGACACAAGCTTGCAAGGAAGCTTCTCGTCTCAGTCAG
TCCAAATGTCTGCCTCCAAGCAGGAGGCCTCCTTCAGCAGTTTCAGCAGCAGCAGTGCTAGCAGCATGAC
TGAGATGAAATTTGCAAGCATGTCTGCCCAAAGCATGTCCTCCATGCAAGAGTCCTTTGTAGAAATGAGT
TCCAGCAGCTTTATGGGAATATCTAATATGACACAACTGGAAAGCTCAACTAGTAAAATGCTTAAAGCAG
GCATAAGAGGTGAGCAATAAAATTACTGGTAGAGGTAGACAAGCCAAGTAACATGGTGTAGTCTTTAGTA
CACACAATTCAGTAGAAAGCAAATCTTTATTTTTTTCAGTGATTCTAAGACCTTTTTTTTGTCATTGTTC
CATAAAGGAATTCCGCCTAAAATTGAAGCTCTTCCATCTGATATCAGCATTGATGAAGGCAAAGTTCTAA
CAGTAGCCTGTGCTTTCACGGGTGAGCCTACCCCAGAAGTAACATGGTCCTGTGGTGGAAGAAAAATCCA
CAGTCAAGAACAGGGGAGGTTCCACATTGAAAACACAGATGACCTGACAACCCTGATCATCATGGACGTA
CAGAAACAAGATGGTGGACTTTATACCCTGAGTTTAGGGAATGAATTTGGATCTGACTCTGCAACTGTGA
ATATACATATTCGATCCATTTCCGGGTCCGGGTCCCCCGGAGAGGTTCCCGACATACCAATAACTTCGTA
TAGTGTAGGATATACGAAGTTATATTAGTATTCCGATAACTTGTTTATTGCAGCTTATAATGGTTACAAA
TAAAGCAATAGCATCACAAATTTCACAAATAAAGCATTTTTTTCACTGCATTCTAGTTGTGGTTTGTCCA
AACTCATCAATGTATCTTATCATGTCTGGTCTCGACATTGATTATTGACTAGTTATTAATAGTAATCAAT
TACGGGGTCATTAGTTCATAGCCCATATATGGAGTTCCGCGTTACATAACTTACGGTAAATGGCCCGCCT
GGCTGACCGCCCAACGACCCCCGCCCATTGACGTCAATAATGACGTATGTTCCCATAGTAACGCCAATAG
GGACTTTCCATTGACGTCAATGGGTGGAGTATTTACGGTAAACTGCCCACTTGGCAGTACATCAAGTGTA
TCATATGCCAAGTACGCCCCCTATTGACGTCAATGACGGTAAATGGCCCGCCTGGCATTATGCCCAGTAC
ATGACCTTATGGGACTTTCCTACTTGGCAGTACATCTACGTATTAGTCATCGCTATTACCATGGTCGAGG
TGAGCCCCACGTTCTGCTTCACTCTCCCCATCTCCCCCCCCTCCCCACCCCCAATTTTGTATTTATTTAT
TTTTTAATTATTTTGTGCAGCGATGGGGGCGGGGGGGGGGGGGGGGCGCGCGCCAGGCGGGGCGGGGCGG
GGCGAGGGGCGGGGCGGGGCGAGGCGGAGAGGTGCGGCGGCAGCCAATCAGAGCGGCGCGCTCCGAAAGT
TTCCTTTTATGGCGAGGCGGCGGCGGCGGCGGCCCTATAAAAAGCGAAGCGCGCGGCGGGCGGGGAGTCG
CTGCGACGCTGCCTTCGCCCCGTGCCCCGCTCCGCCGCCGCCTCGCGCCGCCCGCCCCGGCTCTGACTGA
CCGCGTTACTCCCACAGGTGAGCGGGCGGGACGGCCCTTCTCCTCCGGGCTGTAATTAGCGCTTGGTTTA
ATGACGGCTTGTTTCTTTTCTGTGGCTGCGTGAAAGCCTTGAGGGGCTCCGGGAGGGCCCTTTGTGCGGG
GGGAGCGGCTCGGGGGGTGCGTGCGTGTGTGTGTGCGTGGGGAGCGCCGCGTGCGGCTCCGCGCTGCCCG
GCGGCTGTGAGCGCTGCGGGCGCGGCGCGGGGCTTTGTGCGCTCCGCAGTGTGCGCGAGGGGAGCGCGGC
CGGGGGCGGTGCCCCGCGGTGCGGGGGGGGCTGCGAGGGGAACAAAGGCTGCGTGCGGGGTGTGTGCGTG
GGGGGGTGAGCAGGGGGTGTGGGCGCGTCGGTCGGGCTGCAACCCCCCCTGCACCCCCCTCCCCGAGTTG
CTGAGCACGGCCCGGCTTCGGGTGCGGGGCTCCGTACGGGGCGTGGCGCGGGGCTCGCCGTGCCGGGCGG
GGGGTGGCGGCAGGTGGGGGTGCCGGGCGGGGCGGGGCCGCCTCGGGCCGGGGAGGGCTCGGGGGAGGGG
CGCGGCGGCCCCCGGAGCGCCGGCGGCTGTCGAGGCGCGGCGAGCCGCAGCCATTGCCTTTTATGGTAAT
CGTGCGAGAGGGCGCAGGGACTTCCTTTGTCCCAAATCTGTGCGGAGCCGAAATCTGGGAGGCGCCGCCG
CACCCCCTCTAGCGGGCGCGGGGCGAAGCGGTGCGGCGCCGGCAGGAAGGAAATGGGCGGGGAGGGCCTT
CGTGCGTCGCCGCGCCGCCGTCCCCTTCTCCCTCTCCAGCCTCGGGGCTGTCCGCGGGGGGACGGCTGCC
TTCGGGGGGGACGGGGCAGGGCGGGGTTCGGCTTCTGGCGTGTGACCGGCGGCTCTAGAGCCTCTGCTAA
CCATGTTCATGCCTTCTTCTTTTTCCTACAGCTCCTGGGCAACGTGCTGGTTATTGTGCTGTCTCATCAT
TTTGGCAAAGAATTCCGCCACCGGGGATCCACCGGAGCTTACCATGGTCTCCAAAGGAGAAGAAGATAAC
ATGGCCATCATCAAGGAGTTCATGCGCTTCAAGGTGCACATGGAGGGCTCCGTGAACGGCCACGAGTTCG
AGATCGAGGGCGAGGGCGAGGGCCGCCCCTACGAGGGCACCCAGACCGCCAAGCTGAAGGTGACCAAGGG
TGGCCCCCTGCCCTTCGCCTGGGACATCCTGTCCCCTCAGTTCATGTACGGCTCCAAGGCCTACGTGAAG
CACCCCGCCGACATCCCCGACTACTTGAAGCTGTCCTTCCCCGAGGGCTTCAAGTGGGAGCGCGTGATGA
ACTTCGAGGACGGCGGCGTGGTGACCGTGACCCAGGACTCCTCCCTGCAGGACGGCGAGTTCATCTACAA
GGTGAAGCTGCGCGGCACCAACTTCCCCTCCGACGGCCCCGTAATGCAGAAGAAGACCATGGGCTGGGAG
GCCTCCTCCGAGCGGATGTACCCCGAGGACGGCGCCCTGAAGGGCGAGATCAAGCAGAGGCTGAAGCTGA
AGGACGGCGGCCACTACGACGCTGAGGTCAAGACCACCTACAAGGCCAAGAAGCCCGTGCAGCTGCCCGG
CGCCTACAACGTCAACATCAAGTTGGACATCACCTCCCACAACGAGGACTACACCATCGTGGAACAGTAC
GAACGCGCCGAGGGCCGCCACTCCACCGGCGGAATGGATGAACTCTATAAATGAGGTACTCCTGTGCCTT
CTAGTTGCCAGCCATCTGTTGTTTGCCCCTCCCCCGTGCCTTCCTTGACCCTGGAAGGTGCCACTCCCAC
TGTCCTTTCCTAATAAAATGAGGAAATTGCATCGCATTGTCTGAGTAGGTGTCATTCTATTCTGGGGGGT
GGGGTGGGGCAGGACAGCAAGGGGGAGGATTGGGAAGACAATAGCAGGCATGCTGGGGATGCGGTGGGCT
CTATGGAAATAACTTCGTATAGTGTAGGATATACGAAGTTATATAGGTATGTCGGGAACCTCTCCGGGTC
CGGGGTGAGCAAGGGCGAGGAGCTGTTCACCGGGGTGGTGCCCATCCTGGTCGAGCTGGACGGCGACGTA
AACGGCCACAAGTTCAGCGTGTCCGGCGAGGGCGAGGGCGATGCCACCTACGGCAAGCTGACCCTGAAGT
TCATCTGCACCACCGGCAAGCTGCCCGTGCCCTGGCCCACCCTCGTGACCACCCTGACCTACGGCGTGCA
GTGCTTCAGCCGCTACCCCGACCACATGAAGCAGCACGACTTCTTCAAGTCCGCCATGCCCGAAGGCTAC
GTCCAGGAGCGCACCATCTTCTTCAAGGACGACGGCAACTACAAGACCCGCGCCGAGGTGAAGTTCGAGG
GCGACACCCTGGTGAACCGCATCGAGCTGAAGGGCATCGACTTCAAGGAGGACGGCAACATCCTGGGGCA
CAAGCTGGAGTACAACTACAACAGCCACAACGTCTATATCATGGCCGACAAGCAGAAGAACGGCATCAAG
GTGAACTTCAAGATCCGCCACAACATCGAGGACGGCAGCGTGCAGCTCGCCGACCACTACCAGCAGAACA
CCCCCATCGGCGACGGCCCCGTGCTGCTGCCCGACAACCACTACCTGAGCACCCAGTCCAAGCTGAGCAA
AGACCCCAACGAGAAGCGCGATCACATGGTCCTGCTGGAGTTCGTGACCGCCGCCGGGATCACTCTCGGC
ATGGACGAGCTGTACAAGTAAGAGGGCCTCTCCACTTATACTCTACACTCATTCTTAACTTTTCGCAAAC
GTTTCACACGGACTAATCTTTCTGAACTGTAAATATTTAAAGAAAAAAAAAGTAGTTTTGTATCAACCTA
AATGAGTCAAAGTTCAAAAATATTCATTTCAATCTTTTCATAATTGTTGACCTAAGAATATAATACATTT
GCTAGTGACATGTACATACTGTATATAGCCGGATTAACGGTTATAAAGTTTTGTACCATTTATTTTATGA
CATTTTACAATGTAAGTTTTGAAACTAACTGTTGGTAGGAGAAAGTTTCTTATGGAACGAATACCCTGCT
CAACATTTAATCAATCTTTGTGCCTCAACATACTGTTGATGTCTAAGTATGCCTCAGTGGGTTGAGAAAA
TCCCCATTGAAGATGTCCTGTCCACCTAAAAGAGAATGATGCTGTGCATATCACTTGATATGTGCACCAA
TACCTACTGAATCAGAAATGTAAGGCATTGGTGATGTTTGCATTTACCCTCCTGTAAGCAACACTTTAAC
GTCTTACATTTTCTCTGATGATGTCACACAAAATTATCATGACAAATATTACCAGAGCAAAGTGTAACGG
CCAACACTTTGTTCGCTCATTTTACGCTGTCTCTGACATAAGGAGTGCCTGAATAGCTTGGAAAAGTAAC
ATCTCCTGGCCATCCCTTCATTTAACCAAGCTATTCAAGTATTCCTATGCCAGAGCAGTGCCAACTCTTG
GAGGTCCCAGAGTGCAGCCAATGCCTTTGTGTGGTAGTTCTAAATTTTAATTGCACCTGAAAAACCTGGG
CACCTAAGCAATGAGCCACAGCAAAAAGTAAAGAACAACAACAAAATAAAGCTGTTGTTAAATTTTAAAC
AATATTACTAATTGCCCAAAATGTCAATTTGATGTAGTTCTTTTCATGCAAGTATAAATTCAATTGTTAG
TTATAATTGTTGGACCTCCTTGAGATAGTAACAACAAAA
